Addgene plasmid #107906: pWT060j
Purpose: W2m.0-4 plasmid. Contains U6-sgRNA C (CCR5) and is ppart of the CAMERA2m system for cellular recording in mammalian cells
Depositing lab: David Liu. Depositing organization: Broad Institute. Publication: Rewritable multi-event analog recording in bacterial and mammalian cells. Tang W, Liu DR. Science. 2018 Feb 15. pii: science.aap8992. doi: 10.1126/science.aap8992. PubMed 29449507.
Backbone
  Vector backbone: pFYF1322
  Vector type: Mammalian Expression
Growth in bacteria
  Bacterial resistance: Ampicillin, 100 μg/mL
  Growth temperature: 37°C
  Growth strain: DH5alpha
  Copy number: High Copy
Gene/Insert
  Gene/Insert name: U6-sgRNA C (CCR5)
  gRNA/shRNA sequence: GGTGACAAGTGTGATCACTT
  Species: Synthetic
  Cloning method: Unknown
Terms and licenses: Academic/Nonprofit Terms; Industry Terms: Not Available to Industry
Depositor comments: CloE1
How to cite: pWT060j was a gift from David Liu (Addgene plasmid # 107906 ; http://n2t.net/addgene:107906 ; RRID:Addgene_107906)
