[The description below was written by a language model from this plasmid's Addgene catalogue record and pLannotate feature annotations shown in this document.]
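Description:
pWT060j is a small (about 2.3 kb) mammalian guide-RNA expression plasmid built on the pFYF1322 backbone. It is designated the W2m.0-4 plasmid of CAMERA2m, the mammalian-cell version of the CAMERA cellular recording platform. It is maintained in E. coli as a high-copy plasmid through a ColE1/pUC-type origin of replication. Selection is with ampicillin, conferred by a β-lactamase gene driven by its native bla promoter. The plasmid carries no mammalian selection marker or reporter, so it appears suited to transient delivery into cultured cells, although the record does not say how it is delivered.

The payload is a single RNA polymerase III transcription unit. A human U6 promoter drives a synthetic single guide RNA, called sgRNA C, whose spacer targets the CCR5 locus. The spacer is fused to the Streptococcus pyogenes Cas9 guide scaffold. In the annotated sequence the spacer sits in the short gap between the U6 promoter and the scaffold. A fragment of a Gateway attB1 site lies upstream of the promoter, most likely a remnant of the backbone's construction rather than a working part of the design.

The plasmid encodes no Cas9 or other effector protein, so that component must come from a partner construct in the CAMERA2m set. Within this system, guide RNAs direct a Cas9-derived writing enzyme to defined genomic sites. The resulting sequence changes act as a durable record of cellular events or stimuli. The record does not state which effector is paired with this guide or what signal it is meant to record.
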