Features (pLannotate 1.2.2; 6 found; start..end, strand, type, name):
     13..30      +  protein_bind   attB1 (fragment): mutant version of attB; recombination site for the Gateway® BP reaction BP Clonase™
     82..322     +  promoter       U6 promoter: RNA polymerase III promoter for human U6 snRNA
    351..426     +  misc_RNA       gRNA scaffold: guide RNA scaffold for the Streptococcus pyogenes CRISPR/Cas9 system
    530..1118    -  rep_origin     ori: high-copy-number ColE1/pMB1/pBR322/pUC origin of replication
   1289..2149    -  CDS            AmpR: β-lactamase; bla; confers resistance to ampicillin, carbenicillin, and related antibiotics
   2150..2254    -  promoter       AmpR promoter: bla
>Addgene plasmid #107906 | pWT060j | addgene full sequence | sequence record 207319 | Addgene NGS Result
GACGTCGCTAGCTGTACAAAAAAGCAGGCTTTAAAGGAACCAATTCAGTCGACTGGATCCGGTACCAAGG
TCGGGCAGGAAGAGGGCCTATTTCCCATGATTCCTTCATATTTGCATATACGATACAAGGCTGTTAGAGA
GATAATTAGAATTAATTTGACTGTAAACACAAAGATATTAGTACAAAATACGTGACGTAGAAAGTAATAA
TTTCTTGGGTAGTTTGCAGTTTTAAAATTATGTTTTAAAATGGACTATCATATGCTTACCGTAACTTGAA
AGTATTTCGATTTCTTGGCTTTATATATCTTGTGGAAAGGACGAAACACCGGTGACAAGTGTGATCACTT
GTTTTAGAGCTAGAAATAGCAAGTTAAAATAAGGCTAGTCCGTTATCAACTTGAAAAAGTGGCACCGAGT
CGGTGCTTTTTTTAAGCTTGGGCCGCTCGAGGTACCTCTCTACATATGACATGTGAGCAAAAGGCCAGCA
AAAGGCCAGGAACCGTAAAAAGGCCGCGTTGCTGGCGTTTTTCCATAGGCTCCGCCCCCCTGACGAGCAT
CACAAAAATCGACGCTCAAGTCAGAGGTGGCGAAACCCGACAGGACTATAAAGATACCAGGCGTTTCCCC
CTGGAAGCTCCCTCGTGCGCTCTCCTGTTCCGACCCTGCCGCTTACCGGATACCTGTCCGCCTTTCTCCC
TTCGGGAAGCGTGGCGCTTTCTCATAGCTCACGCTGTAGGTATCTCAGTTCGGTGTAGGTCGTTCGCTCC
AAGCTGGGCTGTGTGCACGAACCCCCCGTTCAGCCCGACCGCTGCGCCTTATCCGGTAACTATCGTCTTG
AGTCCAACCCGGTAAGACACGACTTATCGCCACTGGCAGCAGCCACTGGTAACAGGATTAGCAGAGCGAG
GTATGTAGGCGGTGCTACAGAGTTCTTGAAGTGGTGGCCTAACTACGGCTACACTAGAAGAACAGTATTT
GGTATCTGCGCTCTGCTGAAGCCAGTTACCTTCGGAAAAAGAGTTGGTAGCTCTTGATCCGGCAAACAAA
CCACCGCTGGTAGCGGTGGTTTTTTTGTTTGCAAGCAGCAGATTACGCGCAGAAAAAAAGGATCTCAAGA
AGATCCTTTGATCTTTTCTACGGGGTCTGACGCTCAGTGGAACGAAAACTCACGTTAAGGGATTTTGGTC
ATGAGATTATCAAAAAGGATCTTCACCTAGATCCTTTTAAATTAAAAATGAAGTTTTAAATCAATCTAAA
GTATATATGAGTAAACTTGGTCTGACAGTTACCAATGCTTAATCAGTGAGGCACCTATCTCAGCGATCTG
TCTATTTCGTTCATCCATAGTTGCCTGACTCCCCGTCGTGTAGATAACTACGATACGGGAGGGCTTACCA
TCTGGCCCCAGTGCTGCAATGATACCGCGAGACCCACGCTCACCGGCTCCAGATTTATCAGCAATAAACC
AGCCAGCCGGAAGGGCCGAGCGCAGAAGTGGTCCTGCAACTTTATCCGCCTCCATCCAGTCTATTAATTG
TTGCCGGGAAGCTAGAGTAAGTAGTTCGCCAGTTAATAGTTTGCGCAACGTTGTTGCCATTGCTACAGGC
ATCGTGGTGTCACGCTCGTCGTTTGGTATGGCTTCATTCAGCTCCGGTTCCCAACGATCAAGGCGAGTTA
CATGATCCCCCATGTTGTGCAAAAAAGCGGTTAGCTCCTTCGGTCCTCCGATCGTTGTCAGAAGTAAGTT
GGCCGCAGTGTTATCACTCATGGTTATGGCAGCACTGCATAATTCTCTTACTGTCATGCCATCCGTAAGA
TGCTTTTCTGTGACTGGTGAGTACTCAACCAAGTCATTCTGAGAATAGTGTATGCGGCGACCGAGTTGCT
CTTGCCCGGCGTCAATACGGGATAATACCGCGCCACATAGCAGAACTTTAAAAGTGCTCATCATTGGAAA
ACGTTCTTCGGGGCGAAAACTCTCAAGGATCTTACCGCTGTTGAGATCCAGTTCGATGTAACCCACTCGT
GCACCCAACTGATCTTCAGCATCTTTTACTTTCACCAGCGTTTCTGGGTGAGCAAAAACAGGAAGGCAAA
ATGCCGCAAAAAAGGGAATAAGGGCGACACGGAAATGTTGAATACTCATACTCTTCCTTTTTCAATATTA
TTGAAGCATTTATCAGGGTTATTGTCTCATGAGCGGATACATATTTGAATGTATTTAGAAAAATAAACAA
ATAGGGGTTCCGCGCACATTTCCCCGAAAAGTGCCACCT
